Addgene plasmid #32496: pLKO.1-GSK3β-#1
Depositing lab: Alex Toker. Depositing organization: Beth Israel Deaconess Medical Center. Publication: Akt/protein kinase b and glycogen synthase kinase-3beta signaling pathway regulates cell migration through the NFAT1 transcription factor. Yoeli-Lerner M, Chin YR, Hansen CK, Toker A. Mol Cancer Res. 2009 Mar;7(3):425-32. Epub 2009 Mar 3. 10.1158/1541-7786.MCR-08-0342 PubMed 19258413.
Backbone
  Vector backbone: pLKO.1
  Backbone manufacturer: Sabatini Lab
  Backbone size w/o insert (bp): 7000
  Vector type: Mammalian Expression, Lentiviral, RNAi
Growth in bacteria
  Bacterial resistance: Ampicillin, 100 μg/mL
  Growth temperature: 37°C
  Growth strain: Stbl3
  Copy number: High Copy
Gene/Insert
  Gene/Insert name: GSK3B
  gRNA/shRNA sequence: (AA)GTCAGCTATACAGACACT
  Species: H. sapiens (human)
  Entrez Gene: GSK3B
  Promoter: U6
  Cloning method: Restriction Enzyme; 5′ cloning site None (unknown if destroyed); 3′ cloning site None (unknown if destroyed)
  Sequencing primers: 5′ LKO.1 (GACTATCATATGCTTACCGT); 3′ none
Terms and licenses: Academic/Nonprofit Terms; Industry Terms: Not Available to Industry
How to cite: pLKO.1-GSK3β-#1 was a gift from Alex Toker (Addgene plasmid # 32496 ; http://n2t.net/addgene:32496 ; RRID:Addgene_32496)
