[The description below was written by a language model from this plasmid's Addgene catalogue record.]
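Description:
pLKO.1-GSK3β-#1 is a lentiviral RNAi plasmid built on the pLKO.1 backbone (about 7 kb without insert) and designed to knock down human GSK3B, the gene encoding glycogen synthase kinase-3β. The payload is a short hairpin RNA directed against the GSK3B transcript, placed under the control of a U6 promoter. U6 is an RNA polymerase III promoter commonly used for this purpose because it gives strong expression of small, precisely terminated RNAs that are processed by the cellular RNAi machinery into an siRNA targeting the mRNA. The "#1" in the name suggests it is one of a set of hairpins against the same gene, although the record describes only this one. The hairpin was inserted by restriction cloning, but the specific cloning sites are not recorded.

In bacteria the plasmid is maintained at high copy number under ampicillin selection, and a recombination-deficient strain (Stbl3) is listed as the host, as is usual for lentiviral vectors whose repeated LTR sequences can be unstable. As a lentiviral transfer vector, it is meant to be packaged into viral particles with helper plasmids and delivered by transduction, allowing stable integration and sustained shRNA expression in mammalian cells. It can also be transfected directly. The record provides no feature table and does not state a mammalian selection marker or list the viral elements present, so these details cannot be confirmed here. The associated publication concerns Akt and GSK-3β signalling in the regulation of cell migration through the NFAT1 transcription factor, which is consistent with using this construct to silence GSK3B in human cells for loss-of-function studies of that pathway.
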