>Addgene plasmid #32496 | pLKO.1-GSK3β-#1 | addgene partial sequence | sequence record 38127 | hU6-F 5'-GAGGGCCTATTTCCCATGATT-3'
GCTGTTAGAGAGATAATTGGAATTAATTTGACTGTAAACACAAAGATATTAGTACAAAATACGTGACGTA
GAAAGTAATAATTTCTTGGGTAGTTTGCAGTTTTAAAATTATGTTTTAAAATGGACTATCATATGCTTAC
CGTAACTTGAAAGTATTTCGATTTCTTGGCTTTATATATCTTGTGGAAAGGACGAAACACCGGGAAGTCA
GCTATACAGACACTCTCGAGAGTGTCTGTATAGCTGACTTCTTTTTGAATTCTCGACCTCGAGACAAATG
GCAGTATTCATCCACAATTTTAAAAGAAAAGGGGGGATTGGGGGGTACAGTGCAGGGGAAAGAATAGTAG
ACATAATAGCAACAGACATACAAACTAAAGAATTACAAAAACAAATTACAAAAATTCAAAATTTTCGGGT
TTATTACAGGGACAGCAGAGATCCACTTTGGCCGCGGCTCGAGGGGGTTGGGGTTGCGCCTTTTCCAAGG
CAGCCCTGGGTTTGCGCAGGGACGCGGCTGCTCTGGGCGTGGTTCCGGGAAACGCAGCGGCGCCGACCCT
GGGTCTCGCACATTCTTCACGTCCGTTCGCAGCGTCACCCGGATCTTCGCCGCTACCCTTGTGGGCCCCC
CGGCGACGCTTCCTGCTCCGCCCCTAAGTCGGGAAGGTTCCTTGCGGTTCGCGGCGTGCCGG
